Addgene plasmid #120494: EF1a_KLF8_P2A_Hygro_Barcode
Purpose: Barcoded lentiviral vector to express KLF8 in mammalian cells under control of EF1a promoter. Barcoded for transcript detection in single cell RNA-seq.
Depositing lab: Prashant Mali. Depositing organization: University of California, San Diego (UCSD). Publication: Mapping Cellular Reprogramming via Pooled Overexpression Screens with Paired Fitness and Single-Cell RNA-Sequencing Readout. Parekh U, Wu Y, Zhao D, Worlikar A, Shah N, Zhang K, Mali P. Cell Syst. 2018 Nov 12. pii: S2405-4712(18)30433-2. doi: 10.1016/j.cels.2018.10.008. PubMed 30448000.
Backbone
  Vector backbone: Unknown
  Backbone size w/o insert (bp): 9514
  Vector type: Lentiviral
  Selectable markers: Hygromycin
Growth in bacteria
  Bacterial resistance: Ampicillin, 100 μg/mL
  Growth temperature: 37°C
  Growth strain: Stbl3
  Copy number: High Copy
Gene/Insert
  Gene/Insert name: KLF8
  Species: H. sapiens (human)
  Insert size (bp): 1077
  Entrez Gene: KLF8 (a.k.a. BKLF3, ZNF741)
  Promoter: EF1a
  Cloning method: Gibson Cloning
  Sequencing primers: 5′ 5'-ttctcaagcctcagacagtgg-3'
Terms and licenses: Academic/Nonprofit Terms; Industry Terms: Not Available to Industry
Depositor comments: 5' cloning site: BamHI (not destroyed), 3' cloning site: BamHI (not destroyed).
How to cite: EF1a_KLF8_P2A_Hygro_Barcode was a gift from Prashant Mali (Addgene plasmid # 120494 ; http://n2t.net/addgene:120494 ; RRID:Addgene_120494)
