[The description below was written by a language model from this plasmid's Addgene catalogue record and pLannotate feature annotations shown in this document.]
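Description:
EF1a_KLF8_P2A_Hygro_Barcode is a lentiviral transfer plasmid of about 10.6 kb for constitutive expression of human KLF8, a Krüppel-like zinc-finger transcription factor, in mammalian cells; the record lists the parental backbone as unknown. It is maintained in E. coli through a high-copy ColE1/pUC-type origin with ampicillin resistance (AmpR), and it also carries an f1 origin. The viral portion follows a third-generation layout. A CMV enhancer/promoter drives transcription of the genomic RNA from a truncated HIV-1 5' LTR, followed by the Ψ packaging signal with a gag fragment, the Rev response element for Rev-dependent nuclear export, and the cPPT/CTS. A second truncated LTR, preceded by a nef fragment and a loxP site, closes the provirus and is followed by a bGH polyadenylation signal. Outside the LTRs sits an SV40/EM7-driven bleomycin/Zeocin resistance cassette that would not be packaged.

The payload is driven by the EF-1α promoter. The 1,077 bp KLF8 open reading frame, inserted by Gibson assembly at a retained BamHI site, is followed by the hygromycin phosphotransferase gene (hph). According to the construct name, the two are joined by a P2A self-cleaving peptide, which is not separately annotated but fits the short gap between the coding sequences. One transcript therefore yields both KLF8 and the hygromycin marker for selecting transduced cells. The barcode is also not annotated in the feature table, and its position is not stated. The record describes it as allowing the transcript to be detected in single-cell RNA-seq. The associated publication indicates use in pooled overexpression screens of cellular reprogramming with paired fitness and single-cell transcriptomic readouts.
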