Features (pLannotate 1.2.2; 33 found; start..end, strand, type, name):
     31..83      -  misc_feature   bom (fragment): basis of mobility region from pBR322
    238..617     +  enhancer       CMV enhancer: human cytomegalovirus immediate early enhancer
    618..817     +  promoter       CMV promoter: human cytomegalovirus (CMV) immediate early promoter
    835..1015    +  LTR            5' LTR (truncated): truncated 5' long terminal repeat (LTR) from HIV-1
   1062..1187    +  misc_feature   HIV-1 Ψ: packaging signal of human immunodeficiency virus type 1
   1171..1534    +  CDS            HIV-1 gag (fragment): gag protein from human immunodeficiency virus 1; gag
   1680..1913    +  misc_feature   RRE: The Rev response element (RRE) of HIV-1 allows for Rev-dependent mRNA export from the nucleus to the cytoplasm.
   2290..2390    +  CDS            Rev (fragment): human immunodeficiency virus 1 (HIV-1) Rev protein; rev; enhances nuclear export of unspliced and incompletely spliced viral mRNAs
   2440..2557    +  misc_feature   cPPT/CTS: central polypurine tract and central termination sequence of HIV-1
   2620..2686    +  CDS            small t antigen (fragment): SV40 (simian virus 40) small t antigen
   2693..3871    +  promoter       EF-1α promoter: strong constitutive promoter for human elongation factor EF-1α
   3888..3906    +  promoter       T7 promoter: promoter for bacteriophage T7 RNA polymerase
   3926..3962    -  misc_feature   MCS (fragment): pBluescript multiple cloning site
   3970..5046    +  CDS            KLF8: KLF8_HUMAN - Also known as BKLF3, ZNF741. Experimental evidence at protein level: Swiss-Prot protein existence level 1. Transcriptional repressor and activator. Binds to CACCC-boxes promoter elements. Also binds the GT-box of cyclin D1 promoter and mediates cell cycle progression at G(1) phase as a downstream target of focal adhesion kinase (FAK). From Homo sapiens (Human).
   5113..6135    +  CDS            hph: KHYB_ECOLX - Experimental evidence at protein level: Swiss-Prot protein existence level 1. The aminoglycoside phosphotransferases achieve inactivation of their antibiotic substrates by phosphorylation. Only phosphorylates hygromycin and closely related compounds such as demethyl analogs and destomycin. From Escherichia coli.
   6219..6332    +  CDS            nef (fragment): NEF_HV1LA - Experimental evidence at protein level: Swiss-Prot protein existence level 1. Extracellular Nef protein targets CD4(+) T-lymphocytes for apoptosis by interacting with CXCR4 surface receptors. From Human immunodeficiency virus type 1 group M subtype B (isolate Lai) (HIV-1).
   6330..6363    +  protein_bind   loxP: Cre-mediated recombination occurs in the 8-bp core sequence (GCATACAT). Cre recombinase
   6388..6568    +  LTR            5' LTR (truncated): truncated 5' long terminal repeat (LTR) from HIV-1
   6600..6824    +  polyA_signal   bGH poly(A) signal: bovine growth hormone polyadenylation signal
   6828..6849    +  promoter       SV40 promoter (fragment): SV40 enhancer and early promoter
   6870..7298    +  rep_origin     f1 ori (sequence partly withheld): f1 bacteriophage origin of replication; arrow indicates direction of (+) strand synthesis
   7312..7641    +  promoter       SV40 promoter: SV40 enhancer and early promoter
   7689..7736    +  promoter       EM7 promoter: synthetic bacterial promoter&nbsp
   7755..8129    +  CDS            BleoR: antibiotic-binding protein; Sh ble from Streptoalloteichus hindustanus; confers resistance to bleomycin, phleomycin, and Zeocin™
   8139..8264    +  CDS            ble (fragment): BLE_KLEPN - Experimental evidence at protein level: Swiss-Prot protein existence level 1. Binding protein with a strong affinity to the bleomycin family of antibiotics. Binds to CL990; an antimitotic-antibiotic compound. From Klebsiella pneumoniae.
   8259..8380    +  polyA_signal   SV40 poly(A) signal: SV40 polyadenylation signal
   8453..8469    -  protein_bind   lac operator: The lac repressor binds to the lac operator to inhibit transcription in E. coli. This inhibition can be relieved by adding lactose or isopropyl-β-D-thiogalactopyranoside (IPTG). lac repressor encoded by lacI
   8477..8507    -  promoter       lac promoter: promoter for the E. coli lac operon
   8522..8543    -  protein_bind   CAP binding site: CAP binding activates transcription in the presence of cAMP. E. coli catabolite activator protein
   8556..8648    -  CDS            lacI (fragment): lac repressor; lacI; The lac repressor binds to the lac operator to inhibit transcription in E. coli. This inhibition can be relieved by adding lactose or isopropyl-β-D-thiogalactopyranoside (IPTG).
   8831..9419    -  rep_origin     ori: high-copy-number ColE1/pMB1/pBR322/pUC origin of replication
   9590..10450   -  CDS            AmpR: β-lactamase; bla; confers resistance to ampicillin, carbenicillin, and related antibiotics
  10451..10555   -  promoter       AmpR promoter: bla
>Addgene plasmid #120494 | EF1a_KLF8_P2A_Hygro_Barcode | addgene full sequence | sequence record 234728 | Addgene NGS Result
GTCGACGGATCGGGAGATCTCCCGATCCCCTATGGTGCACTCTCAGTACAATCTGCTCTGATGCCGCATA
GTTAAGCCAGTATCTGCTCCCTGCTTGTGTGTTGGAGGTCGCTGAGTAGTGCGCGAGCAAAATTTAAGCT
ACAACAAGGCAAGGCTTGACCGACAATTGCATGAAGAATCTGCTTAGGGTTAGGCGTTTTGCGCTGCTTC
GCGATGTACGGGCCAGATATACGCGTTGACATTGATTATTGACTAGTTATTAATAGTAATCAATTACGGG
GTCATTAGTTCATAGCCCATATATGGAGTTCCGCGTTACATAACTTACGGTAAATGGCCCGCCTGGCTGA
CCGCCCAACGACCCCCGCCCATTGACGTCAATAATGACGTATGTTCCCATAGTAACGCCAATAGGGACTT
TCCATTGACGTCAATGGGTGGAGTATTTACGGTAAACTGCCCACTTGGCAGTACATCAAGTGTATCATAT
GCCAAGTACGCCCCCTATTGACGTCAATGACGGTAAATGGCCCGCCTGGCATTATGCCCAGTACATGACC
TTATGGGACTTTCCTACTTGGCAGTACATCTACGTATTAGTCATCGCTATTACCATGGTGATGCGGTTTT
GGCAGTACATCAATGGGCGTGGATAGCGGTTTGACTCACGGGGATTTCCAAGTCTCCACCCCATTGACGT
CAATGGGAGTTTGTTTTGGCACCAAAATCAACGGGACTTTCCAAAATGTCGTAACAACTCCGCCCCATTG
ACGCAAATGGGCGGTAGGCGTGTACGGTGGGAGGTCTATATAAGCAGCGCGTTTTGCCTGTACTGGGTCT
CTCTGGTTAGACCAGATCTGAGCCTGGGAGCTCTCTGGCTAACTAGGGAACCCACTGCTTAAGCCTCAAT
AAAGCTTGCCTTGAGTGCTTCAAGTAGTGTGTGCCCGTCTGTTGTGTGACTCTGGTAACTAGAGATCCCT
CAGACCCTTTTAGTCAGTGTGGAAAATCTCTAGCAGTGGCGCCCGAACAGGGACTTGAAAGCGAAAGGGA
AACCAGAGGAGCTCTCTCGACGCAGGACTCGGCTTGCTGAAGCGCGCACGGCAAGAGGCGAGGGGCGGCG
ACTGGTGAGTACGCCAAAAATTTTGACTAGCGGAGGCTAGAAGGAGAGAGATGGGTGCGAGAGCGTCAGT
ATTAAGCGGGGGAGAATTAGATCGCGATGGGAAAAAATTCGGTTAAGGCCAGGGGGAAAGAAAAAATATA
AATTAAAACATATAGTATGGGCAAGCAGGGAGCTAGAACGATTCGCAGTTAATCCTGGCCTGTTAGAAAC
ATCAGAAGGCTGTAGACAAATACTGGGACAGCTACAACCATCCCTTCAGACAGGATCAGAAGAACTTAGA
TCATTATATAATACAGTAGCAACCCTCTATTGTGTGCATCAAAGGATAGAGATAAAAGACACCAAGGAAG
CTTTAGACAAGATAGAGGAAGAGCAAAACAAAAGTAAGACCACCGCACAGCAAGCGGCCGCTGATCTTCA
GACCTGGAGGAGGAGATATGAGGGACAATTGGAGAAGTGAATTATATAAATATAAAGTAGTAAAAATTGA
ACCATTAGGAGTAGCACCCACCAAGGCAAAGAGAAGAGTGGTGCAGAGAGAAAAAAGAGCAGTGGGAATA
GGAGCTTTGTTCCTTGGGTTCTTGGGAGCAGCAGGAAGCACTATGGGCGCAGCGTCAATGACGCTGACGG
TACAGGCCAGACAATTATTGTCTGGTATAGTGCAGCAGCAGAACAATTTGCTGAGGGCTATTGAGGCGCA
ACAGCATCTGTTGCAACTCACAGTCTGGGGCATCAAGCAGCTCCAGGCAAGAATCCTGGCTGTGGAAAGA
TACCTAAAGGATCAACAGCTCCTGGGGATTTGGGGTTGCTCTGGAAAACTCATTTGCACCACTGCTGTGC
CTTGGAATGCTAGTTGGAGTAATAAATCTCTGGAACAGATTTGGAATCACACGACCTGGATGGAGTGGGA
CAGAGAAATTAACAATTACACAAGCTTAATACACTCCTTAATTGAAGAATCGCAAAACCAGCAAGAAAAG
AATGAACAAGAATTATTGGAATTAGATAAATGGGCAAGTTTGTGGAATTGGTTTAACATAACAAATTGGC
TGTGGTATATAAAATTATTCATAATGATAGTAGGAGGCTTGGTAGGTTTAAGAATAGTTTTTGCTGTACT
TTCTATAGTGAATAGAGTTAGGCAGGGATATTCACCATTATCGTTTCAGACCCACCTCCCAACCCCGAGG
GGACCCGACAGGCCCGAAGGAATAGAAGAAGAAGGTGGAGAGAGAGACAGAGACAGATCCATTCGATTAG
TGAACGGATCGGCACTGCGTGCGCCAATTCTGCAGACAAATGGCAGTATTCATCCACAATTTTAAAAGAA
AAGGGGGGATTGGGGGGTACAGTGCAGGGGAAAGAATAGTAGACATAATAGCAACAGACATACAAACTAA
AGAATTACAAAAACAAATTACAAAAATTCAAAATTTTCGGGTTTATTACAGGGACAGCAGAGATCCAGTT
TGGTTAATTAATCGATAAGCTTTGCAAAGATGGATAAAGTTTTAAACAGAGAGGAATCTTTGCAGCTAAT
GGACCTTCTAGGTCTTGAAAGGAGTGGGAATTGGCTCCGGTGCCCGTCAGTGGGCAGAGCGCACATCGCC
CACAGTCCCCGAGAAGTTGGGGGGAGGGGTCGGCAATTGAACCGGTGCCTAGAGAAGGTGGCGCGGGGTA
AACTGGGAAAGTGATGTCGTGTACTGGCTCCGCCTTTTTCCCGAGGGTGGGGGAGAACCGTATATAAGTG
CAGTAGTCGCCGTGAACGTTCTTTTTCGCAACGGGTTTGCCGCCAGAACACAGGTAAGTGCCGTGTGTGG
TTCCCGCGGGCCTGGCCTCTTTACGGGTTATGGCCCTTGCGTGCCTTGAATTACTTCCACCTGGCTGCAG
TACGTGATTCTTGATCCCGAGCTTCGGGTTGGAAGTGGGTGGGAGAGTTCGAGGCCTTGCGCTTAAGGAG
CCCCTTCGCCTCGTGCTTGAGTTGAGGCCTGGCCTGGGCGCTGGGGCCGCCGCGTGCGAATCTGGTGGCA
CCTTCGCGCCTGTCTCGCTGCTTTCGATAAGTCTCTAGCCATTTAAAATTTTTGATGACCTGCTGCGACG
CTTTTTTTCTGGCAAGATAGTCTTGTAAATGCGGGCCAAGATCTGCACACTGGTATTTCGGTTTTTGGGG
CCGCGGGCGGCGACGGGGCCCGTGCGTCCCAGCGCACATGTTCGGCGAGGCGGGGCCTGCGAGCGCGGCC
ACCGAGAATCGGACGGGGGTAGTCTCAAGCTGGCCGGCCTGCTCTGGTGCCTGGCCTCGCGCCGCCGTGT
ATCGCCCCGCCCTGGGCGGCAAGGCTGGCCCGGTCGGCACCAGTTGCGTGAGCGGAAAGATGGCCGCTTC
CCGGCCCTGCTGCAGGGAGCTCAAAATGGAGGACGCGGCGCTCGGGAGAGCGGGCGGGTGAGTCACCCAC
ACAAAGGAAAAGGGCCTTTCCGTCCTCAGCCGTCGCTTCATGTGACTCCACGGAGTACCGGGCGCCGTCC
AGGCACCTCGATTAGTTCTCGAGCTTTTGGAGTACGTCGTCTTTAGGTTGGGGGGAGGGGTTTTATGCGA
TGGAGTTTCCCCACACTGAGTGGGTGGAGACTGAAGTTAGGCCAGCTTGGCACTTGATGTAATTCTCCTT
GGAATTTGCCCTTTTTGAGTTTGGATCTTGGTTCATTCTCAAGCCTCAGACAGTGGTTCAAAGTTTTTTT
CTTCCATTTCAGGTGTCGTGAGGAATTAGCTTGGTACTAATACGACTCACTATAGGGAGACCCAAGCTGG
CTAGGTAAGCTTGATATCGAATTCCTGCAGCCCGGGGGATCCCGCCACCATGGTCGATATGGATAAACTC
ATAAACAACTTGGAGGTCCAACTTAATTCAGAAGGTGGCTCAATGCAGGTATTCAAGCAGGTCACTGCTT
CTGTTCGGAACAGAGATCCCCCTGAGATAGAATACAGAAGTAATATGACTTCTCCAACACTCCTGGATGC
CAACCCCATGGAGAACCCAGCACTGTTTAATGACATCAAGATTGAGCCCCCAGAAGAACTTTTGGCTAGT
GATTTCAGCCTGCCCCAAGTGGAACCAGTTGACCTCTCCTTTCACAAGCCCAAGGCTCCTCTCCAGCCTG
CTAGCATGCTACAAGCTCCAATACGTCCCCCCAAGCCACAGTCTTCTCCCCAGACCCTTGTGGTGTCCAC
GTCAACATCTGACATGAGCACTTCAGCAAACATTCCTACTGTTCTGACCCCAGGCTCTGTCCTGACCTCC
TCTCAGAGCACTGGTAGCCAGCAGATCTTACATGTCATTCACACTATCCCCTCAGTCAGTCTGCCAAATA
AGATGGGTGGCCTGAAGACCATCCCAGTGGTAGTGCAGTCTCTGCCCATGGTGTATACTACTTTGCCTGC
AGATGGGGGCCCTGCAGCCATTACAGTCCCACTCATTGGAGGAGATGGTAAAAATGCTGGATCAGTGAAA
GTTGACCCCACCTCCATGTCTCCACTGGAAATTCCAAGTGACAGTGAGGAGAGTACAATTGAGAGTGGAT
CCTCAGCCTTGCAGAGTCTGCAGGGACTACAGCAAGAACCAGCAGCAATGGCCCAAATGCAGGGAGAAGA
GTCGCTTGACTTGAAGAGAAGACGGATTCACCAATGTGACTTTGCAGGATGCAGCAAAGTGTACACCAAA
AGCTCTCACCTGAAAGCTCACCGCAGAATCCATACAGGAGAGAAGCCTTATAAATGCACCTGGGATGGCT
GCTCCTGGAAATTTGCTCGCTCAGATGAGCTCACTCGCCATTTCCGCAAGCACACAGGCATCAAGCCTTT
TCGGTGCACAGACTGCAACCGCAGCTTTTCTCGTTCTGACCACCTGTCCCTGCATCGCCGTCGCCATGAC
ACCATGGGATCCGGCGCAACAAACTTCTCTCTGCTGAAACAAGCCGGAGATGTCGAAGAGAATCCTGGAC
CGATGAAAAAGCCTGAACTCACCGCGACGTCTGTCGAGAAGTTTCTGATCGAAAAGTTCGACAGCGTCTC
CGACCTGATGCAGCTCTCGGAGGGCGAAGAATCTCGTGCTTTCAGCTTCGATGTAGGAGGGCGTGGATAT
GTCCTGCGGGTAAATAGCTGCGCCGATGGTTTCTACAAAGATCGTTATGTTTATCGGCACTTTGCATCGG
CCGCGCTCCCGATTCCGGAAGTGCTTGACATTGGGGAATTCAGCGAGAGCCTGACCTATTGCATCTCCCG
CCGTGCACAGGGTGTCACGTTGCAAGACCTGCCTGAAACCGAACTGCCCGCTGTTCTGCAGCCGGTCGCG
GAGGCCATGGATGCGATCGCTGCGGCCGATCTTAGCCAGACGAGCGGGTTCGGCCCATTCGGACCGCAAG
GAATCGGTCAATACACTACATGGCGTGATTTCATATGCGCGATTGCTGATCCCCATGTGTATCACTGGCA
AACTGTGATGGACGACACCGTCAGTGCGTCCGTCGCGCAGGCTCTCGATGAGCTGATGCTTTGGGCCGAG
GACTGCCCCGAAGTCCGGCACCTCGTGCACGCGGATTTCGGCTCCAACAATGTCCTGACGGACAATGGCC
GCATAACAGCGGTCATTGACTGGAGCGAGGCGATGTTCGGGGATTCCCAATACGAGGTCGCCAACATCTT
CTTCTGGAGGCCGTGGTTGGCTTGTATGGAGCAGCAGACGCGCTACTTCGAGCGGAGGCATCCGGAGCTT
GCAGGATCGCCGCGGCTCCGGGCGTATATGCTCCGCATTGGTCTTGACCAACTCTATCAGAGCTTGGTTG
ACGGCAATTTCGATGATGCAGCTTGGGCGCAGGGTCGATGCGACGCAATCGTCCGATCCGGAGCCGGGAC
TGTCGGGCGTACACAAATCGCCCGCAGAAGCGCGGCCGTCTGGACCGATGGCTGTGTAGAAGTACTCGCC
GATAGTGGAAACCGACGCCCCAGCACTCGTCCGAGGGCAAAGGAATAAGTTAGAACTATTTCCTGGCTGT
TACGCGTTAACACAGTACCGAATGACCTACTGACGGGCTTGTTAAACAGTGAACCGCCCGCCCCACGACC
CGCAGCGCCCGACCGAAAGGAGCGCACGACCCCATGCATCGAACAAAAGAAAAGGGGGGACTGGAAGGGC
TAATTCACTCCCAACGAAGACAAGATATCATAACTTCGTATAGCATACATTATACGAAGTTATCGGCTAG
CTGGTCCGGACTGTACTGGGTCTCTCTGGTTAGACCAGATCTGAGCCTGGGAGCTCTCTGGCTAACTAGG
GAACCCACTGCTTAAGCCTCAATAAAGCTTGCCTTGAGTGCTTCAAGTAGTGTGTGCCCGTCTGTTGTGT
GACTCTGGTAACTAGAGATCCCTCAGACCCTTTTAGTCAGTGTGGAAAATCTCTAGCAGGGCCCGTTTAA
ACCCGCTGATCAGCCTCGACTGTGCCTTCTAGTTGCCAGCCATCTGTTGTTTGCCCCTCCCCCGTGCCTT
CCTTGACCCTGGAAGGTGCCACTCCCACTGTCCTTTCCTAATAAAATGAGGAAATTGCATCGCATTGTCT
GAGTAGGTGTCATTCTATTCTGGGGGGTGGGGTGGGGCAGGACAGCAAGGGGGAGGATTGGGAAGACAAT
AGCAGGCATGCTGGGGATGCGGTGGGCTCTATGGCTTCTGAGGCGGAAAGAACCAGCTGGGGCTCTAGGG
GGTATCCCC
[124 nt withheld, positions 6870-6993]
C
[91 nt withheld, positions 6995-7085]
A
[49 nt withheld, positions 7087-7135]
CCTTTGACGTTGGAGTCCACGTTCTTT
[37 nt withheld, positions 7163-7199]
ACCCTATCTCGGTCTATTCTTTTGATTTATAAGGGATTTTGCCGATTTCGGCCTATTGGTTAAAAAATGA
GCTGATTTAACAAAAATTTAACGCGAATTAATTCTGTGGAATGTGTGTCAGTTAGGGTGTGGAAAGTCCC
CAGGCTCCCCAGCAGGCAGAAGTATGCAAAGCATGCATCTCAATTAGTCAGCAACCAGGTGTGGAAAGTC
CCCAGGCTCCCCAGCAGGCAGAAGTATGCAAAGCATGCATCTCAATTAGTCAGCAACCATAGTCCCGCCC
CTAACTCCGCCCATCCCGCCCCTAACTCCGCCCAGTTCCGCCCATTCTCCGCCCCATGGCTGACTAATTT
TTTTTATTTATGCAGAGGCCGAGGCCGCCTCTGCCTCTGAGCTATTCCAGAAGTAGTGAGGAGGCTTTTT
TGGAGGCCTAGGCTTTTGCAAAAAGCTCCCGGGAGCTTGTATATCCATTTTCGGATCTGATCAGCACGTG
TTGACAATTAATCATCGGCATAGTATATCGGCATAGTATAATACGACAAGGTGAGGAACTAAACCATGGC
CAAGTTGACCAGTGCCGTTCCGGTGCTCACCGCGCGCGACGTCGCCGGAGCGGTCGAGTTCTGGACCGAC
CGGCTCGGGTTCTCCCGGGACTTCGTGGAGGACGACTTCGCCGGTGTGGTCCGGGACGACGTGACCCTGT
TCATCAGCGCGGTCCAGGACCAGGTGGTGCCGGACAACACCCTGGCCTGGGTGTGGGTGCGCGGCCTGGA
CGAGCTGTACGCCGAGTGGTCGGAGGTCGTGTCCACGAACTTCCGGGACGCCTCCGGGCCGGCCATGACC
GAGATCGGCGAGCAGCCGTGGGGGCGGGAGTTCGCCCTGCGCGACCCGGCCGGCAACTGCGTGCACTTCG
TGGCCGAGGAGCAGGACTGACACGTGCTACGAGATTTCGATTCCACCGCCGCCTTCTATGAAAGGTTGGG
CTTCGGAATCGTTTTCCGGGACGCCGGCTGGATGATCCTCCAGCGCGGGGATCTCATGCTGGAGTTCTTC
GCCCACCCCAACTTGTTTATTGCAGCTTATAATGGTTACAAATAAAGCAATAGCATCACAAATTTCACAA
ATAAAGCATTTTTTTCACTGCATTCTAGTTGTGGTTTGTCCAAACTCATCAATGTATCTTATCATGTCTG
TATACCGTCGACCTCTAGCTAGAGCTTGGCGTAATCATGGTCATAGCTGTTTCCTGTGTGAAATTGTTAT
CCGCTCACAATTCCACACAACATACGAGCCGGAAGCATAAAGTGTAAAGCCTGGGGTGCCTAATGAGTGA
GCTAACTCACATTAATTGCGTTGCGCTCACTGCCCGCTTTCCAGTCGGGAAACCTGTCGTGCCAGCTGCA
TTAATGAATCGGCCAACGCGCGGGGAGAGGCGGTTTGCGTATTGGGCGCTCTTCCGCTTCCTCGCTCACT
GACTCGCTGCGCTCGGTCGTTCGGCTGCGGCGAGCGGTATCAGCTCACTCAAAGGCGGTAATACGGTTAT
CCACAGAATCAGGGGATAACGCAGGAAAGAACATGTGAGCAAAAGGCCAGCAAAAGGCCAGGAACCGTAA
AAAGGCCGCGTTGCTGGCGTTTTTCCATAGGCTCCGCCCCCCTGACGAGCATCACAAAAATCGACGCTCA
AGTCAGAGGTGGCGAAACCCGACAGGACTATAAAGATACCAGGCGTTTCCCCCTGGAAGCTCCCTCGTGC
GCTCTCCTGTTCCGACCCTGCCGCTTACCGGATACCTGTCCGCCTTTCTCCCTTCGGGAAGCGTGGCGCT
TTCTCATAGCTCACGCTGTAGGTATCTCAGTTCGGTGTAGGTCGTTCGCTCCAAGCTGGGCTGTGTGCAC
GAACCCCCCGTTCAGCCCGACCGCTGCGCCTTATCCGGTAACTATCGTCTTGAGTCCAACCCGGTAAGAC
ACGACTTATCGCCACTGGCAGCAGCCACTGGTAACAGGATTAGCAGAGCGAGGTATGTAGGCGGTGCTAC
AGAGTTCTTGAAGTGGTGGCCTAACTACGGCTACACTAGAAGAACAGTATTTGGTATCTGCGCTCTGCTG
AAGCCAGTTACCTTCGGAAAAAGAGTTGGTAGCTCTTGATCCGGCAAACAAACCACCGCTGGTAGCGGTG
GTTTTTTTGTTTGCAAGCAGCAGATTACGCGCAGAAAAAAAGGATCTCAAGAAGATCCTTTGATCTTTTC
TACGGGGTCTGACGCTCAGTGGAACGAAAACTCACGTTAAGGGATTTTGGTCATGAGATTATCAAAAAGG
ATCTTCACCTAGATCCTTTTAAATTAAAAATGAAGTTTTAAATCAATCTAAAGTATATATGAGTAAACTT
GGTCTGACAGTTACCAATGCTTAATCAGTGAGGCACCTATCTCAGCGATCTGTCTATTTCGTTCATCCAT
AGTTGCCTGACTCCCCGTCGTGTAGATAACTACGATACGGGAGGGCTTACCATCTGGCCCCAGTGCTGCA
ATGATACCGCGAGACCCACGCTCACCGGCTCCAGATTTATCAGCAATAAACCAGCCAGCCGGAAGGGCCG
AGCGCAGAAGTGGTCCTGCAACTTTATCCGCCTCCATCCAGTCTATTAATTGTTGCCGGGAAGCTAGAGT
AAGTAGTTCGCCAGTTAATAGTTTGCGCAACGTTGTTGCCATTGCTACAGGCATCGTGGTGTCACGCTCG
TCGTTTGGTATGGCTTCATTCAGCTCCGGTTCCCAACGATCAAGGCGAGTTACATGATCCCCCATGTTGT
GCAAAAAAGCGGTTAGCTCCTTCGGTCCTCCGATCGTTGTCAGAAGTAAGTTGGCCGCAGTGTTATCACT
CATGGTTATGGCAGCACTGCATAATTCTCTTACTGTCATGCCATCCGTAAGATGCTTTTCTGTGACTGGT
GAGTACTCAACCAAGTCATTCTGAGAATAGTGTATGCGGCGACCGAGTTGCTCTTGCCCGGCGTCAATAC
GGGATAATACCGCGCCACATAGCAGAACTTTAAAAGTGCTCATCATTGGAAAACGTTCTTCGGGGCGAAA
ACTCTCAAGGATCTTACCGCTGTTGAGATCCAGTTCGATGTAACCCACTCGTGCACCCAACTGATCTTCA
GCATCTTTTACTTTCACCAGCGTTTCTGGGTGAGCAAAAACAGGAAGGCAAAATGCCGCAAAAAAGGGAA
TAAGGGCGACACGGAAATGTTGAATACTCATACTCTTCCTTTTTCAATATTATTGAAGCATTTATCAGGG
TTATTGTCTCATGAGCGGATACATATTTGAATGTATTTAGAAAAATAAACAAATAGGGGTTCCGCGCACA
TTTCCCCGAAAAGTGCCACCTGAC
