>Addgene plasmid #120494 | EF1a_KLF8_P2A_Hygro_Barcode | depositor partial sequence | sequence record 228850 | KLF8 gene
ATGGTCGATATGGATAAACTCATAAACAACTTGGAGGTCCAACTTAATTCAGAAGGTGGCTCAATGCAGG
TATTCAAGCAGGTCACTGCTTCTGTTCGGAACAGAGATCCCCCTGAGATAGAATACAGAAGTAATATGAC
TTCTCCAACACTCCTGGATGCCAACCCCATGGAGAACCCAGCACTGTTTAATGACATCAAGATTGAGCCC
CCAGAAGAACTTTTGGCTAGTGATTTCAGCCTGCCCCAAGTGGAACCAGTTGACCTCTCCTTTCACAAGC
CCAAGGCTCCTCTCCAGCCTGCTAGCATGCTACAAGCTCCAATACGTCCCCCCAAGCCACAGTCTTCTCC
CCAGACCCTTGTGGTGTCCACGTCAACATCTGACATGAGCACTTCAGCAAACATTCCTACTGTTCTGACC
CCAGGCTCTGTCCTGACCTCCTCTCAGAGCACTGGTAGCCAGCAGATCTTACATGTCATTCACACTATCC
CCTCAGTCAGTCTGCCAAATAAGATGGGTGGCCTGAAGACCATCCCAGTGGTAGTGCAGTCTCTGCCCAT
GGTGTATACTACTTTGCCTGCAGATGGGGGCCCTGCAGCCATTACAGTCCCACTCATTGGAGGAGATGGT
AAAAATGCTGGATCAGTGAAAGTTGACCCCACCTCCATGTCTCCACTGGAAATTCCAAGTGACAGTGAGG
AGAGTACAATTGAGAGTGGATCCTCAGCCTTGCAGAGTCTGCAGGGACTACAGCAAGAACCAGCAGCAAT
GGCCCAAATGCAGGGAGAAGAGTCGCTTGACTTGAAGAGAAGACGGATTCACCAATGTGACTTTGCAGGA
TGCAGCAAAGTGTACACCAAAAGCTCTCACCTGAAAGCTCACCGCAGAATCCATACAGGAGAGAAGCCTT
ATAAATGCACCTGGGATGGCTGCTCCTGGAAATTTGCTCGCTCAGATGAGCTCACTCGCCATTTCCGCAA
GCACACAGGCATCAAGCCTTTTCGGTGCACAGACTGCAACCGCAGCTTTTCTCGTTCTGACCACCTGTCC
CTGCATCGCCGTCGCCATGACACCATG
