>Addgene plasmid #120494 | EF1a_KLF8_P2A_Hygro_Barcode | depositor partial sequence | sequence record 228851 | KLF8 barcode
TTAACACAGTACCGAATGAC
